>Addgene plasmid #86440 | pLacZa-GFP | addgene full sequence | sequence record 174194 | Addgene NGS Result
TCGCGCGTTTCGGTGATGACGGTGAAAACCTCTGACACATGCAGCTCCCGGAGACGGTCACAGCTTGTCT
GTAAGCGGATGCCGGGAGCAGACAAGCCCGTCAGGGCGCGTCAGCGGGTGTTGGCGGGTGTCGGGGCTGG
CTTAACTATGCGGCATCAGAGCAGATTGTACTGAGAGTGCACCATATCATCATTTGTACAGTTCATCCAT
ACCATGCGTGATGCCCGCTGCGGTTACGAACTCCAGCAGAACCATATGATCGCGTTTCTCGTTCGGATCT
TTAGACAGAACGCTTTGCGTGCTCAGATAGTGATTGTCTGGCAGCAGAACAGGACCATCACCGATTGGAG
TGTTTTGCTGGTAGTGATCAGCCAGCTGCACGCTGCCATCCTCCACGTTGTGGCGAATTTTAAAATTCGC
TTTAATGCCATTTTTTTGTTTATCGGCGGTGATGTAAACATTGTGGCTGTTAAAATTGTATTCCAGCTTA
TGGCCCAGGATATTGCCGTCTTCTTTAAAGTCAATGCCTTTCAGCTCAATGCGGTTTACCAGGGTATCGC
CTTCAAATTTCACTTCCGCACGCGTTTTGTACGTGCCGTCATCCTTAAAGGAAATCGTGCGTTCCTGCAC
ATAGCCTTCCGGCATGGCGGACTTGAAGAAGTCATGCTGCTTCATATGGTCCGGATAACGAGCAAAGCAC
TGAACACCATAAGTCAGCGTCGTTACCAGAGTCGGCCAAGGTACCGGCAGTTTACCAGTAGTACAGATGA
ACTTCAGCGTCAGTTTACCATTAGTTGCGTCACCTTCACCCTCGCCACGCACGGAAAACTTATGACCGTT
GACATCACCATCCAGTTCCACCAGAATAGGGACGACACCAGTGAACAGCTCCTCGCCTTTACGCATGGTA
CCGGTAAAACGACGGCCAGTTGAATTTCCACACAGATCCCGGCACAAACTTCCCCATGCATCTCCCGAAT
TCGAGCTCGGTACCCGGGGATCCTCTAGAGTCGACGATGCGGCATCAGAGCAGATTGTACTGAGAGTGCA
CCATATGCGGTGTGAAATACCGCACAGATGCGTAAGGAGAAAATACCGCATCAGGCGCCATTCGCCATTC
AGGCTGCGCAACTGTTGGGAAGGGCGATCGGTGCGGGCCTCTTCGCTATTACGCCAGCTGGCGAAAGGGG
GATGTGCTGCAAGGCGATTAAGTTGGGTAACGCCAGGGTTTTCCCAGTCACGACGTTGTAACACTACCGC
TAGCAAGCTTGGCGTAATCATGGTCATAGCTGTTTCCTGTGTGAAATTGTTATCCGCTCACAATTCCACA
CAACATACGAGCCGGAAGCATAAAGTGTAAAGCCTGGGGTGCCTAATGAGTGAGCTAACTCACATTAATT
GCGTTGCGCTCACTGCCCGCTTTCCAGTCGGGAAACCTGTCGTGCCAGCTGCATTAATGAATCGGCCAAC
GCGCGGGGAGAGGCGGTTTGCGTATTGGGCGCTCTTCCGCTTCCTCGCTCACTGACTCGCTGCGCTCGGT
CGTTCGGCTGCGGCGAGCGGTATCAGCTCACTCAAAGGCGGTAATACGGTTATCCACAGAATCAGGGGAT
AACGCAGGAAAGAACATGTGAGCAAAAGGCCAGCAAAAGGCCAGGAACCGTAAAAAGGCCGCGTTGCTGG
CGTTTTTCCATAGGCTCCGCCCCCCTGACGAGCATCACAAAAATCGACGCTCAAGTCAGAGGTGGCGAAA
CCCGACAGGACTATAAAGATACCAGGCGTTTCCCCCTGGAAGCTCCCTCGTGCGCTCTCCTGTTCCGACC
CTGCCGCTTACCGGATACCTGTCCGCCTTTCTCCCTTCGGGAAGCGTGGCGCTTTCTCATAGCTCACGCT
GTAGGTATCTCAGTTCGGTGTAGGTCGTTCGCTCCAAGCTGGGCTGTGTGCACGAACCCCCCGTTCAGCC
CGACCGCTGCGCCTTATCCGGTAACTATCGTCTTGAGTCCAACCCGGTAAGACACGACTTATCGCCACTG
GCAGCAGCCACTGGTAACAGGATTAGCAGAGCGAGGTATGTAGGCGGTGCTACAGAGTTCTTGAAGTGGT
GGCCTAACTACGGCTACACTAGAAGAACAGTATTTGGTATCTGCGCTCTGCTGAAGCCAGTTACCTTCGG
AAAAAGAGTTGGTAGCTCTTGATCCGGCAAACAAACCACCGCTGGTAGCGGTGGTTTTTTTGTTTGCAAG
CAGCAGATTACGCGCAGAAAAAAAGGATCTCAAGAAGATCCTTTGATCTTTTCTACGGGGTCTGACGCTC
AGTGGAACGAAAACTCACGTTAAGGGATTTTGGTCATGAGATTATCAAAAAGGATCTTCACCTAGATCCT
TTTAAATTAAAAATGAAGTTTTAAATCAATCTAAAGTATATATGAGTAAACTTGGTCTGACAGTTACCAA
TGCTTAATCAGTGAGGCACCTATCTCAGCGATCTGTCTATTTCGTTCATCCATAGTTGCCTGACTCCCCG
TCGTGTAGATAACTACGATACGGGAGGGCTTACCATCTGGCCCCAGTGCTGCAATGATACCGCGAGACCC
ACGCTCACCGGCTCCAGATTTATCAGCAATAAACCAGCCAGCCGGAAGGGCCGAGCGCAGAAGTGGTCCT
GCAACTTTATCCGCCTCCATCCAGTCTATTAATTGTTGCCGGGAAGCTAGAGTAAGTAGTTCGCCAGTTA
ATAGTTTGCGCAACGTTGTTGCCATTGCTACAGGCATCGTGGTGTCACGCTCGTCGTTTGGTATGGCTTC
ATTCAGCTCCGGTTCCCAACGATCAAGGCGAGTTACATGATCCCCCATGTTGTGCAAAAAAGCGGTTAGC
TCCTTCGGTCCTCCGATCGTTGTCAGAAGTAAGTTGGCCGCAGTGTTATCACTCATGGTTATGGCAGCAC
TGCATAATTCTCTTACTGTCATGCCATCCGTAAGATGCTTTTCTGTGACTGGTGAGTACTCAACCAAGTC
ATTCTGAGAATAGTGTATGCGGCGACCGAGTTGCTCTTGCCCGGCGTCAATACGGGATAATACCGCGCCA
CATAGCAGAACTTTAAAAGTGCTCATCATTGGAAAACGTTCTTCGGGGCGAAAACTCTCAAGGATCTTAC
CGCTGTTGAGATCCAGTTCGATGTAACCCACTCGTGCACCCAACTGATCTTCAGCATCTTTTACTTTCAC
CAGCGTTTCTGGGTGAGCAAAAACAGGAAGGCAAAATGCCGCAAAAAAGGGAATAAGGGCGACACGGAAA
TGTTGAATACTCATACTCTTCCTTTTTCAATATTATTGAAGCATTTATCAGGGTTATTGTCTCATGAGCG
GATACATATTTGAATGTATTTAGAAAAATAAACAAATAGGGGTTCCGCGCACATTTCCCCGAAAAGTGCC
ACCTGACGTCTAAGAAACCATTATTATCATGACATTAACCTATAAAAATAGGCGTATCACGAGGCCCTTT
CGTC
Features (pLannotate 1.2.2; 14 found; start..end, strand, type, name):
    137..187     +  misc_feature   bom (fragment): basis of mobility region from pBR322
    193..906     -  CDS            superfolder GFP: GFP variant that folds robustly even when fused to poorly folded proteins (Pédelacq et al., 2006)
    914..930     -  CDS            lacZα (fragment): LacZα fragment of β-galactosidase; lacZ fragment
    977..1015    +  misc_feature   MCS (fragment): pUC18/19 multiple cloning site
   1017..1105    +  misc_feature   bom (fragment): basis of mobility region from pBR322
   1111..1251    -  CDS            lacZα (fragment): LacZα fragment of β-galactosidase; lacZ fragment
   1307..1323    -  protein_bind   lac operator: The lac repressor binds to the lac operator to inhibit transcription in E. coli. This inhibition can be relieved by adding lactose or isopropyl-β-D-thiogalactopyranoside (IPTG). lac repressor encoded by lacI
   1331..1361    -  promoter       lac promoter: promoter for the E. coli lac operon
   1376..1397    -  protein_bind   CAP binding site: CAP binding activates transcription in the presence of cAMP. E. coli catabolite activator protein
   1410..1502    -  CDS            lacI (fragment): lac repressor; lacI; The lac repressor binds to the lac operator to inhibit transcription in E. coli. This inhibition can be relieved by adding lactose or isopropyl-β-D-thiogalactopyranoside (IPTG).
   1685..2273    -  rep_origin     ori: high-copy-number ColE1/pMB1/pBR322/pUC origin of replication
   2444..3304    -  CDS            AmpR: β-lactamase; bla; confers resistance to ampicillin, carbenicillin, and related antibiotics
   3305..3409    -  promoter       AmpR promoter: bla
   3504..35      +  CDS            rop (fragment) (across the origin): Rop protein, which maintains plasmids at low copy number; rop
