[The description below was written by a language model from this plasmid's Addgene catalogue record and pLannotate feature annotations shown in this document.]
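Description:
pLacZa-GFP is a small (about 3.5 kb) bacterial reporter plasmid built on the pUC19 backbone and intended for colour-based readout in E. coli rather than for expression in eukaryotic cells. It is maintained through the high-copy ColE1/pUC origin of replication and selected with ampicillin via the β-lactamase (AmpR) gene and its native promoter.

The payload is a roughly 1.1 kb LacZα–MCS–sfGFP fusion gene driven by the lac promoter, with the CAP binding site and lac operator upstream, so transcription follows the usual lac regulatory logic and can be relieved by IPTG. In the annotated sequence, the lacZα coding region reads into a pUC-type multiple cloning site and then into superfolder GFP, a variant that folds robustly even when fused to poorly folding partners. Because the cloning site sits between the two reporter halves, a fragment inserted there has to preserve the reading frame for GFP to be translated. This fits the stated purpose of visualizing and quantifying out-of-frame mutations produced by genome editing. Presumably, amplified target regions are cloned into the MCS and colonies are scored by colour or fluorescence to estimate the fraction of frameshifted alleles, although the record does not spell out the exact scoring scheme.

The feature table also lists short partial matches to bom, rop and lacI. These are small fragments rather than functional elements. The depositor notes that the full sequence was originally compiled from vector information rather than confirmed by sequencing, whereas the annotated record is labelled as a repository sequencing result of matching length.
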