Addgene plasmid #86440: pLacZa-GFP
Purpose: visualization and quantifying the out-of-frame mutations from genome editing
Depositing lab: Yun-Bo Shi. Depositing organization: National Institute of Child Health and Human Development (NICHD). Publication: A simple and efficient method to visualize and quantify the efficiency of chromosomal mutations from genome editing. Fu L, Wen L, Luu N, Shi YB. Sci Rep. 2016 Oct 17;6:35488. doi: 10.1038/srep35488. PubMed 27748423.
Backbone
  Vector backbone: pUC19
  Backbone manufacturer: Thermofischer
  Backbone size w/o insert (bp): 2687
  Total vector size (bp): 3504
  Vector type: Color visualization in bacteria
Growth in bacteria
  Bacterial resistance: Ampicillin, 100 μg/mL
  Growth temperature: 37°C
  Growth strain: DH5alpha
  Copy number: High Copy
Gene/Insert
  Gene/Insert name: LacZalpha-MCS-sfGFP fusion gene
  Insert size (bp): 1072
  Promoter: Plac
  Tag / fusion protein: LacZa-sfGFP
  Cloning method: Restriction Enzyme; 5′ cloning site HindIII (not destroyed); 3′ cloning site NdeI (destroyed during cloning)
  Sequencing primers: 5′ M13R
Resource information
  A portion of this plasmid was derived from a plasmid made by: LacZa was PCR amplified from pUC19 of Thermofischer and sfGFP gene was synthesized based on sequences of GenBank # HQ873313. sfGFP gene was synthesized based on sequences of GenBank # HQ873313.
Terms and licenses: Academic/Nonprofit Terms; Industry Terms: Not Available to Industry
Depositor comments: The whole plasmid sequences were compiled based on vector sequences information. It was not confirmed by DNA sequencing.
How to cite: pLacZa-GFP was a gift from Yun-Bo Shi (Addgene plasmid # 86440 ; http://n2t.net/addgene:86440 ; RRID:Addgene_86440)
